Addgene plasmid #68626: pMpGWB235
Purpose: (Empty Backbone) Gateway binary vector designed for transgenic research with Marchantia polymorpha as well as other plants
Depositing lab: Takayuki Kohchi. Depositing organization: Kyoto University, Graduate School of Biostudies. Publication: Development of Gateway Binary Vector Series with Four Different Selection Markers for the Liverwort Marchantia polymorpha. Ishizaki K, Nishihama R, Ueda M, Inoue K, Ishida S, Nishimura Y, Shikanai T, Kohchi T. PLoS One. 2015 Sep 25;10(9):e0138876. doi: 10.1371/journal.pone.0138876. eCollection 2015. PONE-D-15-25288 PubMed 26406247.
Backbone
  Vector backbone: pMpGWB200
  Backbone manufacturer: Kohchi Lab., Kyoto University
  Backbone size (bp): 9021
  Modifications to backbone: CaMV 35S promoter and coding sequence for TagRFP are both cloned upstream of the Gateway cassette.
  Vector type: Plant Expression
  Promoter: Cauliflower mosaic virus 35S promoter
  Selectable markers: Gentamicin
  Tag / fusion protein: TagRFP (N terminal on insert)
Growth in bacteria
  Bacterial resistance: Chloramphenicol and Spectinomycin, 25 & 50 μg/mL
  Growth temperature: 37°C
  Growth strain: DB3.1
  Copy number: High Copy
Gene/Insert
  Cloning method: Gateway Cloning
Resource information
  A portion of this plasmid was derived from a plasmid made by: The Gateway cassette was provided by Tsuyoshi Nakagawa at Shimane University, Japan.
Terms and licenses: Academic/Nonprofit Terms; Industry Terms: Not Available to Industry
How to cite: pMpGWB235 was a gift from Takayuki Kohchi (Addgene plasmid # 68626 ; http://n2t.net/addgene:68626 ; RRID:Addgene_68626)
