[The description below was written by a language model from this plasmid's Addgene catalogue record and pLannotate feature annotations shown in this document.]
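Description:
pMpGWB235 is an empty Gateway destination binary vector for plant expression, built on the pMpGWB200 backbone and designed for transgenic work in the liverwort Marchantia polymorpha as well as other plants. As a binary vector it carries nopaline-type right and left T-DNA border repeats flanking the plant-directed cassettes, so that this region can be transferred to the plant genome by Agrobacterium. Outside the borders, the backbone has a high-copy ColE1/pMB1-type origin with the bom mobilisation region for propagation in E. coli, and the pVS1 oriV, RepA and StaA functions for replication and stable maintenance in Agrobacterium. An aadA gene provides spectinomycin resistance in bacteria.

Within the T-DNA, a CaMV 35S promoter drives the TagRFP coding sequence, which sits directly upstream of the Gateway cassette (attR1, chloramphenicol resistance gene, ccdB, attR2), followed by a NOS terminator. An LR recombination reaction with an entry clone replaces the CmR/ccdB segment with the gene of interest, producing a constitutively expressed fusion carrying the red fluorescent TagRFP at its N terminus, suited to applications such as localisation of the protein in plant cells. Because ccdB encodes a gyrase poison, the unrecombined vector must be kept in a ccdB-tolerant strain such as DB3.1 under chloramphenicol and spectinomycin selection, and the toxin counter-selects against non-recombined plasmid after the LR reaction. The plant selectable marker is a gentamicin acetyltransferase gene in the opposite orientation, driven by an enhanced CaMV 35S promoter and terminated by the CaMV poly(A) signal. Residual lacZα and lac promoter fragments are annotated around the cloning region. No insert is present in the deposited plasmid.
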