Features (pLannotate 1.2.2; 29 found; start..end, strand, type, name):
     54..78      -  misc_feature   RB T-DNA repeat: right border repeat from nopaline C58 T-DNA
    144..298     -  CDS            lacZα (fragment): LacZα fragment of β-galactosidase; lacZ fragment
    794..1135    +  promoter       CaMV 35S promoter: strong constitutive promoter from cauliflower mosaic virus
   1150..1842    +  CDS            TagRFP: TagRFP is a basic (constitutively fluorescent) red fluorescent protein published in 2007, derived from Entacmaea quadricolor. It has very low acid sensitivity.
   1855..1979    +  protein_bind   attR1: mutant version of attR; recombination site for the Gateway® LR reaction LR Clonase™
   2016..2046    +  promoter       lac UV5 promoter: E. coli lac promoter with an "up" mutation
   2070..2099    +  promoter       cat promoter (fragment): promoter of the E. coli cat gene encoding chloramphenicol acetyltransferase
   2100..2759    +  CDS            CmR: chloramphenicol acetyltransferase; cat; confers resistance to chloramphenicol
   2938..3096    +  CDS            ccdA (fragment): CCDA_ECO57 - Also known as H, letA. Experimental evidence at protein level: Swiss-Prot protein existence level 1. Antitoxin component of a type II toxin-antitoxin (TA) system which inhibits the post-segregational killing (PSK) of plasmid-free cells, also referred to as a plasmid addiction system. Binds to and blocks the activity of CcdB; will also remove bound CcdB protein from the CcdB-GyrA complex by forming a CcdA-CcdB complex, a process termed rejuvenation. Functions as a transcriptional corepressor for the ccdAB operon, repression also requires CcdB (By similarity). From Escherichia coli
   3101..3406    +  CDS            ccdB: CcdB, a bacterial toxin that poisons DNA gyrase; ccdB; Plasmids containing the ccdB gene cannot be propagated in standard E. coli strains.
   3448..3572    -  protein_bind   attR2: mutant version of attR; recombination site for the Gateway® LR reaction LR Clonase™
   3604..3856    +  terminator     NOS terminator: nopaline synthase terminator and poly(A) signal
   3912..3934    -  protein_bind   lac operator (fragment): The lac repressor binds to the lac operator to inhibit transcription in E. coli. This inhibition can be relieved by adding lactose or isopropyl-β-D-thiogalactopyranoside (IPTG). lac repressor encoded by lacI
   3938..3968    -  promoter       lac promoter: promoter for the E. coli lac operon
   3983..4004    -  protein_bind   CAP binding site: CAP binding activates transcription in the presence of cAMP. E. coli catabolite activator protein
   4089..4261    -  polyA_signal   CaMV poly(A) signal: cauliflower mosaic virus polyadenylation signal
   4318..4847    -  CDS            GmR (fragment): gentamycin acetyltransferase; aacC1; confers resistance to gentamycin
   4914..5590    -  promoter       CaMV 35S promoter (enhanced): cauliflower mosaic virus 35S promoter with a duplicated enhancer region
   5785..5809    -  misc_feature   LB T-DNA repeat: left border repeat from nopaline C58 T-DNA
   6068..6091    +  promoter       Pc promoter (fragment): intI1 (promoter lies within the coding sequence); class 1 integron promoter
   6267..6323    +  CDS            GmR (fragment): gentamycin acetyltransferase; aacC1; confers resistance to gentamycin
   6334..7121    +  CDS            SmR (fragment): aminoglycoside adenylyltransferase (Murphy, 1985); aadA; confers resistance to spectinomycin and streptomycin
   7367..7955    +  rep_origin     ori: high-copy-number ColE1/pMB1/pBR322/pUC origin of replication
   8141..8281    -  misc_feature   bom: basis of mobility region from pBR322
   8383..8422    -  CDS            rop (fragment): Rop protein, which maintains plasmids at low copy number; rop
   8625..8819    -  rep_origin     pVS1 oriV: origin of replication for the Pseudomonas plasmid pVS1 (Heeb et al., 2000)
   8885..9958    -  CDS            pVS1 RepA: replication protein from the Pseudomonas plasmid pVS1 (Heeb et al., 2000)
  10387..11016   -  CDS            pVS1 StaA: stability protein from the Pseudomonas plasmid pVS1 (Heeb et al., 2000)
  11576..11977   -  CDS            Y4CG_SINFN (fragment): Protein inferred from homology: Swiss-Prot protein existence level 3. From Sinorhizobium fredii (strain NBRC 101917 / NGR234).
>Addgene plasmid #68626 | pMpGWB235 | depositor full sequence | sequence record 135351 | pMpGWB235 sequence 12263 bps
TTTCACGCCCTTTTAAATATCCGATTATTCTAATAAACGCTCTTTTCTCTTAGGTTTACCCGCCAATATA
TCCTGTCAAACACTGATAGTTTAAACTGAAGGCGGGAAACGACAATCTGATCCAAGCTCAAGCTGCTCTA
GCATTCGCCATTCAGGCTGCGCAACTGTTGGGAAGGGCGATCGGTGCGGGCCTCTTCGCTATTACGCCAG
CTGGCGAAAGGGGGATGTGCTGCAAGGCGATTAAGTTGGGTAACGCCAGGGTTTTCCCAGTCACGACGTT
GTAAAACGACGGCCAGTGCCAAGCTTAGATTAGCCTTTTCAATTTCAGAAAGAATGCTAACCCACAGATG
GTTAGAGAGGCTTACGCAGCAGGTCTCATCAAGACGATCTACCCGAGCAATAATCTCCAGGAAATCAAAT
ACCTTCCCAAGAAGGTTAAAGATGCAGTCAAAAGATTCAGGACTAACTGCATCAAGAACACAGAGAAAGA
TATATTTCTCAAGATCAGAAGTACTATTCCAGTATGGACGATTCAAGGCTTGCTTCACAAACCAAGGCAA
GTAATAGAGATTGGAGTCTCTAAAAAGGTAGTTCCCACTGAATCAAAGGCCATGGAGTCAAAGATTCAAA
TAGAGGACCTAACAGAACTCGCCGTAAAGACTGGCGAACAGTTCATACAGAGTCTCTTACGACTCAATGA
CAAGAAGAAAATCTTCGTCAACATGGTGGAGCACGACACACTTGTCTACTCCAAAAATATCAAAGATACA
GTCTCAGAAGACCAAAGGGCAATTGAGACTTTTCAACAAAGGGTAATATCCGGAAACCTCCTCGGATTCC
ATTGCCCAGCTATCTGTCACTTTATTGTGAAGATAGTGGAAAAGGAAGGTGGCTCCTACAAATGCCATCA
TTGCGATAAAGGAAAGGCCATCGTTGAAGATGCCTCTGCCGACAGTGGTCCCAAAGATGGACCCCCACCC
ACGAGGAGCATCGTGGAAAAAGAAGACGTTCCAACCACGTCTTCAAAGCAAGTGGATTGATGTGATATCT
CCACTGACGTAAGGGATGACGCACAATCCCACTATCCTTCGCAAGACCCTTCCTCTATATAAGGAAGTTC
ATTTCATTTGGAGAGAACACGAGCTTACAATGAGCGAGCTGATTAAGGAGAACATGCACATGAAGCTGTA
CATGGAGGGCACCGTGAACAACCACCACTTCAAGTGCACATCCGAGGGCGAAGGCAAGCCCTACGAGGGC
ACCCAGACCATGAGAATCAAGGTGGTCGAGGGCGGCCCTCTCCCCTTCGCCTTCGACATCCTGGCTACCA
GCTTCATGTACGGCAGCAGAACCTTCATCAACCACACCCAGGGCATCCCCGACTTCTTTAAGCAGTCCTT
CCCTGAGGGCTTCACATGGGAGAGAGTCACCACATACGAAGACGGGGGCGTGCTGACCGCTACCCAGGAC
ACCAGCCTCCAGGACGGCTGCCTCATCTACAACGTCAAGATCAGAGGGGTGAACTTCCCATCCAACGGCC
CTGTGATGCAGAAGAAAACACTCGGCTGGGAGGCCAACACCGAGATGCTGTACCCCGCTGACGGCGGCCT
GGAAGGCAGAAGCGACATGGCCCTGAAGCTCGTGGGCGGGGGCCACCTGATCTGCAACTTCAAGACCACA
TACAGATCCAAGAAACCCGCTAAGAACCTCAAGATGCCCGGCGTCTACTATGTGGACCACAGACTGGAAA
GAATCAAGGAGGCCGACAAAGAGACCTACGTCGAGCAGCACGAGGTGGCTGTGGCCAGATACTGCGACCT
CCCTAGCAAACTGGGGCACAAGCTAGAGTTATCAACAAGTTTGTACAAAAAAGCTGAACGAGAAACGTAA
AATGATATAAATATCAATATATTAAATTAGATTTTGCATAAAAAACAGACTACATAATACTGTAAAACAC
AACATATCCAGTCACTATGGCGGCCCCTCGAGGGGCCGCATTAGGCACCCCAGGCTTTACACTTTATGCT
TCCGGCTCGTATAATGTGTGGATTTTGAGTTAGGATCCGTCGAGATTTTCAGGAGCTAAGGAAGCTAAAA
TGGAGAAAAAAATCACTGGATATACCACCGTTGATATATCCCAATGGCATCGTAAAGAACATTTTGAGGC
ATTTCAGTCAGTTGCTCAATGTACCTATAACCAGACCGTTCAGCTGGATATTACGGCCTTTTTAAAGACC
GTAAAGAAAAATAAGCACAAGTTTTATCCGGCCTTTATTCACATTCTTGCCCGCCTGATGAATGCTCATC
CGGAATTCCGTATGGCAATGAAAGACGGTGAGCTGGTGATATGGGATAGTGTTCACCCTTGTTACACCGT
TTTCCATGAGCAAACTGAAACGTTTTCATCGCTCTGGAGTGAATACCACGACGATTTCCGGCAGTTTCTA
CACATATATTCGCAAGATGTGGCGTGTTACGGTGAAAACCTGGCCTATTTCCCTAAAGGGTTTATTGAGA
ATATGTTTTTCGTCTCAGCCAATCCCTGGGTGAGTTTCACCAGTTTTGATTTAAACGTGGCCAATATGGA
CAACTTCTTCGCCCCCGTTTTCACCATGGGCAAATATTATACGCAAGGCGACAAGGTGCTGATGCCGCTG
GCGATTCAGGTTCATCATGCCGTTTGTGATGGCTTCCATGTCGGCAGAATGCTTAATGAATTACAACAGT
ACTGCGATGAGTGGCAGGGCGGGGCGTAAAGATCTGGATCCGGCTTACTAAAAGCCAGATAACAGTATGC
GTATTTGCGCGCTGATTTTTGCGGTATAAGAATATATACTGATATGTATACCCGAAGTATGTCAAAAAGA
GGTATGCTATGAAGCAGCGTATTACAGTGACAGTTGACAGCGACAGCTATCAGTTGCTCAAGGCATATAT
GATGTCAATATCTCCGGTCTGGTAAGCACAACCATGCAGAATGAAGCCCGTCGTCTGCGTGCCGAACGCT
GGAAAGCGGAAAATCAGGAAGGGATGGCTGAGGTCGCCCGGTTTATTGAAATGAACGGCTCTTTTGCTGA
CGAGAACAGGGGCTGGTGAAATGCAGTTTAAGGTTTACACCTATAAAAGAGAGAGCCGTTATCGTCTGTT
TGTGGATGTACAGAGTGATATTATTGACACGCCCGGGCGACGGATGGTGATCCCCCTGGCCAGTGCACGT
CTGCTGTCAGATAAAGTCCCCCGTGAACTTTACCCGGTGGTGCATATCGGGGATGAAAGCTGGCGCATGA
TGACCACCGATATGGCCAGTGTGCCGGTCTCCGTTATCGGGGAAGAAGTGGCTGATCTCAGCCACCGCGA
AAATGACATCAAAAACGCCATTAACCTGATGTTCTGGGGAATATAAATGTCAGGCTCCCTTATACACAGC
CAGCTCTGCAGGTCGACCATAGTGACTGGATATGTTGTGTTTTACAGTATTATGTAGTCTGTTTTTTATG
CAAAATCTAATTTAATATATTGATATTTATATCATTTTACGTTTCTCGTTCAGCTTTCTTGTACAAAGTG
GTTGATAACAGCGCTTAGAGCTCGAATTTCCCCGATCGTTCAAACATTTGGCAATAAAGTTTCTTAAGAT
TGAATCCTGTTGCCGGTCTTGCGATGATTATCATATAATTTCTGTTGAATTACGTTAAGCATGTAATAAT
TAACATGTAATGCATGACGTTATTTATGAGATGGGTTTTTATGATTAGAGTCCCGCAATTATACATTTAA
TACGCGATAGAAAACAAAATATAGCGCGCAAACTAGGATAAATTATCGCGCGCGGTGTCATCTATGTTAC
TAGATCGGGAATTGGTTCCGGAACCAATTCGTAATCATGGTCATAGCTGTTTCCTGTGTGAAATTGTTAT
CCGCTCACAATTCCACACAACATACGAGCCGGAAGCATAAAGTGTAAAGCCTGGGGTGCCTAATGAGTGA
GCTAACTCACATTAGGCTGAATTAGGCGCGCCTATTTCTGAATTCAACACATTGCGGACGTTTTTAATGT
ACTGAATTAACGCCGAATTAATTCGGGGGATCTGGATTTTAGTACTGGATTTTGGTTTTAGGAATTAGAT
TTTATTGATAGAAGTATTTTACAAATACAAATACATACTAAGGGTTTCTTATATGCTCAACACATGAGCG
AAACCCTATAGGAACCCTAATTCCCTTATCTGGGAACTACTCACACATTATTATGGAGAAACTCGAGCTT
GTCGATCGACTCTAGGCCGGGAAGCCGATCTCGGCTTGAACGAATTGTTAGGTGGCGGTACTTGGGTCGA
TATCAAAGTGCATCACTTCTTCCCGTATGCCCAACTTTGTATAGAGAGCCACTGCGGGATCGTCACCGTA
ATCTGCTTGCACGTAGATCACATAAGCACCAAGCGCGTTGGCCTCATGCTTGAGGAGATTGATGAGCGCG
GTGGCAATGCCCTGCCTCCGGTGCTCGCCGGAGACTGCGAGATCATAGATATAGATCTCACTACGCGGCT
GCTCAAACTTGGGCAGAACGTAAGCCGCGAGAGCGCCAACAACCGCTTCTTGGTCGAAGGCAGCAAGCGC
GATGAATGTCTTACTACGGAGCAAGTTCCCGAGGTAATCGGAGTCCGGCTGATGTTGGGAGTAGGTGGCT
ACGTCTCCGAACTCACGACCGAAAAGATCAAGAGCAGCCCGCATGGATTTGACTTGGTCAGGGCCGAGCC
TACATGTGCGAATGATGCCCATACTTGAGCCACCTAACTTTGTTTTAGGGCGACTGCCCTGCTGCGTAAC
ATCGTTGCTGCTGCGTACCATGGTCGATCGACAGATCTGCGAAAGCTCGAGAGAGATAGATTTGTAGAGA
GAGACTGGTGATTTCAGCGTGTCCTCTCCAAATGAAATGAACTTCCTTATATAGAGGAAGGGTCTTGCGA
AGGATAGTGGGATTGTGCGTCATCCCTTACGTCAGTGGAGATATCACATCAATCCACTTGCTTTGAAGAC
GTGGTTGGAACGTCTTCTTTTTCCACGATGCTCCTCGTGGGTGGGGGTCCATCTTTGGGACCACTGTCGG
CAGAGGCATCTTGAACGATAGCCTTTCCTTTATCGCAATGATGGCATTTGTAGGTGCCACCTTCCTTTTC
TACTGTCCTTTTGATGAAGTGACAGATAGCTGGGCAATGGAATCCGAGGAGGTTTCCCGATATTACCCTT
TGTTGAAAAGTCTCAATAGCCCTTTGGTCTTCTGAGACTGTATCTTTGATATTCTTGGAGTAGACGAGAG
TGTCGTGCTCCACCATGTTCACATCAATCCACTTGCTTTGAAGACGTGGTTGGAACGTCTTCTTTTTCCA
CGATGCTCCTCGTGGGTGGGGGTCCATCTTTGGGACCACTGTCGGCAGAGGCATCTTGAACGATAGCCTT
TCCTTTATCGCAATGATGGCATTTGTAGGTGCCACCTTCCTTTTCTACTGTCCTTTTGATGAAGTGACAG
ATAGCTGGGCAATGGAATCCGAGGAGGTTTCCCGATATTACCCTTTGTTGAAAAGTCTCAATAGCCCTTT
GGTCTTCTGAGACTGTATCTTTGATATTCTTGGAGTAGACGAGAGTGTCGTGCTCCACCATGTTGGCAAG
CTGCTCTAGCCAATACGCAAACCGAATTCAGAAATAAATTCAGCCTAATTCGGCGTTAATTCAGTACATT
AAAAACGTCCGCAATGTGTTATTAAGTTGTCTAAGCGTCAATTTGTTTACACCACAATATATCCTGCCAC
CAGCCAGCCAACAGCTCCCCGACCGGCAGCTCGGCACAAAATCACCACTCGATACAGGCAGCCCATCAGT
CCGGGACGGCGTCAGCGGGAGAGCCGTTGTAAGGCGGCAGACTTTGCTCATGTTACCGATGCTATTCGGA
AGAACGGCAACTAAGCTGCCGGGTTTGAAACACGGATGATCTCGCGGAGGGTAGCATGTTGATTGTAACG
ATGACAGAGCGTTGCTGCCTGTGATCAATTCGGGCACGAACCCAGTGGACATAAGCCTGTTCGGTTCGTA
AGCTGTAATGCAAGTAGCGTATGCGCTCACGCAACTGGTCCAGAACCTTGACCGAACGCAGCGGTGGTAA
CGGCGCAGTGGCGGTTTTCATGGCTTGTTATGACTGTTTTTTTGGGGTACAGTCTATGCCTCGGGCATCC
AAGCAGCAAGCGCGTTACGCCGTGGGTCGATGTTTGATGTTATGGAGCAGCAACGATGTTACGCAGCAGG
GCAGTCGCCCTAAAACAAAGTTAAACATCATGGGGGAAGCGGTGATCGCCGAAGTATCGACTCAACTATC
AGAGGTAGTTGGCGTCATCGAGCGCCATCTCGAACCGACGTTGCTGGCCGTACATTTGTACGGCTCCGCA
GTGGATGGCGGCCTGAAGCCACACAGTGATATTGATTTGCTGGTTACGGTGACCGTAAGGCTTGATGAAA
CAACGCGGCGAGCTTTGATCAACGACCTTTTGGAAACTTCGGCTTCCCCTGGAGAGAGCGAGATTCTCCG
CGCTGTAGAAGTCACCATTGTTGTGCACGACGACATCATTCCGTGGCGTTATCCAGCTAAGCGCGAACTG
CAATTTGGAGAATGGCAGCGCAATGACATTCTTGCAGGTATCTTCGAGCCAGCCACGATCGACATTGATC
TGGCTATCTTGCTGACAAAAGCAAGAGAACATAGCGTTGCCTTGGTAGGTCCAGCGGCGGAGGAACTCTT
TGATCCGGTTCCTGAACAGGATCTATTTGAGGCGCTAAATGAAACCTTAACGCTATGGAACTCGCCGCCC
GACTGGGCTGGCGATGAGCGAAATGTAGTGCTTACGTTGTCCCGCATTTGGTACAGCGCAGTAACCGGCA
AAATCGCGCCGAAGGATGTCGCTGCCGACTGGGCAATGGAGCGCCTGCCGGCCCAGTATCAGCCCGTCAT
ACTTGAAGCTAGACAGGCTTATCTTGGACAAGAAGAAGATCGCTTGGCCTCGCGCGCAGATCAGTTGGAA
GAATTTGTCCACTACGTGAAAGGCGAGATCACCAAGGTAGTCGGCAAATAATGTCTAGCTAGAAATTCGT
TCAAGCCGACGCCGCTTCGCGGCGCGGCTTAACTCAAGCGTTAGATGCACTAAGCACATAATTGCTCACA
GCCAAACTATCAGGTCAAGTCTGCTTTTATTATTTTTAAGCGTGCATAATAAGCCCTACACAAATTGGGA
GATATATCATGCATGACCAAAATCCCTTAACGTGAGTTTTCGTTCCACTGAGCGTCAGACCCCGTAGAAA
AGATCAAAGGATCTTCTTGAGATCCTTTTTTTCTGCGCGTAATCTGCTGCTTGCAAACAAAAAAACCACC
GCTACCAGCGGTGGTTTGTTTGCCGGATCAAGAGCTACCAACTCTTTTTCCGAAGGTAACTGGCTTCAGC
AGAGCGCAGATACCAAATACTGTCCTTCTAGTGTAGCCGTAGTTAGGCCACCACTTCAAGAACTCTGTAG
CACCGCCTACATACCTCGCTCTGCTAATCCTGTTACCAGTGGCTGCTGCCAGTGGCGATAAGTCGTGTCT
TACCGGGTTGGACTCAAGACGATAGTTACCGGATAAGGCGCAGCGGTCGGGCTGAACGGGGGGTTCGTGC
ACACAGCCCAGCTTGGAGCGAACGACCTACACCGAACTGAGATACCTACAGCGTGAGCTATGAGAAAGCG
CCACGCTTCCCGAAGGGAGAAAGGCGGACAGGTATCCGGTAAGCGGCAGGGTCGGAACAGGAGAGCGCAC
GAGGGAGCTTCCAGGGGGAAACGCCTGGTATCTTTATAGTCCTGTCGGGTTTCGCCACCTCTGACTTGAG
CGTCGATTTTTGTGATGCTCGTCAGGGGGGCGGAGCCTATGGAAAAACGCCAGCAACGCGGCCTTTTTAC
GGTTCCTGGCCTTTTGCTGGCCTTTTGCTCACATGTTCTTTCCTGCGTTATCCCCTGATTCTGTGGATAA
CCGTATTACCGCCTTTGAGTGAGCTGATACCGCTCGCCGCAGCCGAACGACCGAGCGCAGCGAGTCAGTG
AGCGAGGAAGCGGAAGAGCGCCTGATGCGGTATTTTCTCCTTACGCATCTGTGCGGTATTTCACACCGCA
TATGGTGCACTCTCAGTACAATCTGCTCTGATGCCGCATAGTTAAGCCAGTATACACTCCGCTATCGCTA
CGTGACTGGGTCATGGCTGCGCCCCGACACCCGCCAACACCCGCTGACGCGCCCTGACGGGCTTGTCTGC
TCCCGGCATCCGCTTACAGACAAGCTGTGACCGTCTCCGGGAGCTGCATGTGTCAGAGGTTTTCACCGTC
ATCACCGAAACGCGCGAGGCAGGGTGCCTTGATGTGGGCGCCGGCGGTCGAGTGGCGACGGCGCGGCTTG
TCCGCGCCCTGGTAGATTGCCTGGCCGTAGGCCAGCCATTTTTGAGCGGCCAGCGGCCGCGATAGGCCGA
CGCGAAGCGGCGGGGCGTAGGGAGCGCAGCGACCGAAGGGTAGGCGCTTTTTGCAGCTCTTCGGCTGTGC
GCTGGCCAGACAGTTATGCACAGGCCAGGCGGGTTTTAAGAGTTTTAATAAGTTTTAAAGAGTTTTAGGC
GGAAAAATCGCCTTTTTTCTCTTTTATATCAGTCACTTACATGTGTGACCGGTTCCCAATGTACGGCTTT
GGGTTCCCAATGTACGGGTTCCGGTTCCCAATGTACGGCTTTGGGTTCCCAATGTACGTGCTATCCACAG
GAAAGAGACCTTTTCGACCTTTTTCCCCTGCTAGGGCAATTTGCCCTAGCATCTGCTCCGTACATTAGGA
ACCGGCGGATGCTTCGCCCTCGATCAGGTTGCGGTAGCGCATGACTAGGATCGGGCCAGCCTGCCCCGCC
TCCTCCTTCAAATCGTACTCCGGCAGGTCATTTGACCCGATCAGCTTGCGCACGGTGAAACAGAACTTCT
TGAACTCTCCGGCGCTGCCACTGCGTTCGTAGATCGTCTTGAACAACCATCTGGCTTCTGCCTTGCCTGC
GGCGCGGCGTGCCAGGCGGTAGAGAAAACGGCCGATGCCGGGATCGATCAAAAAGTAATCGGGGTGAACC
GTCAGCACGTCCGGGTTCTTGCCTTCTGTGATCTCGCGGTACATCCAATCAGCTAGCTCGATCTCGATGT
ACTCCGGCCGCCCGGTTTCGCTCTTTACGATCTTGTAGCGGCTAATCAAGGCTTCACCCTCGGATACCGT
CACCAGGCGGCCGTTCTTGGCCTTCTTCGTACGCTGCATGGCAACGTGCGTGGTGTTTAACCGAATGCAG
GTTTCTACCAGGTCGTCTTTCTGCTTTCCGCCATCGGCTCGCCGGCAGAACTTGAGTACGTCCGCAACGT
GTGGACGGAACACGCGGCCGGGCTTGTCTCCCTTCCCTTCCCGGTATCGGTTCATGGATTCGGTTAGATG
GGAAACCGCCATCAGTACCAGGTCGTAATCCCACACACTGGCCATGCCGGCCGGCCCTGCGGAAACCTCT
ACGTGCCCGTCTGGAAGCTCGTAGCGGATCACCTCGCCAGCTCGTCGGTCACGCTTCGACAGACGGAAAA
CGGCCACGTCCATGATGCTGCGACTATCGCGGGTGCCCACGTCATAGAGCATCGGAACGAAAAAATCTGG
TTGCTCGTCGCCCTTGGGCGGCTTCCTAATCGACGGCGCACCGGCTGCCGGCGGTTGCCGGGATTCTTTG
CGGATTCGATCAGCGGCCGCTTGCCACGATTCACCGGGGCGTGCTTCTGCCTCGATGCGTTGCCGCTGGG
CGGCCTGCGCGGCCTTCAACTTCTCCACCAGGTCATCACCCAGCGCCGCGCCGATTTGTACCGGGCCGGA
TGGTTTGCGACCGCTCACGCCGATTCCTCGGGCTTGGGGGTTCCAGTGCCATTGCAGGGCCGGCAGACAA
CCCAGCCGCTTACGCCTGGCCAACCGCCCGTTCCTCCACACATGGGGCATTCCACGGCGTCGGTGCCTGG
TTGTTCTTGATTTTCCATGCCGCCTCCTTTAGCCGCTAAAATTCATCTACTCATTTATTCATTTGCTCAT
TTACTCTGGTAGCTGCGCGATGTATTCAGATAGCAGCTCGGTAATGGTCTTGCCTTGGCGTACCGCGTAC
ATCTTCAGCTTGGTGTGATCCTCCGCCGGCAACTGAAAGTTGACCCGCTTCATGGCTGGCGTGTCTGCCA
GGCTGGCCAACGTTGCAGCCTTGCTGCTGCGTGCGCTCGGACGGCCGGCACTTAGCGTGTTTGTGCTTTT
GCTCATTTTCTCTTTACCTCATTAACTCAAATGAGTTTTGATTTAATTTCAGCGGCCAGCGCCTGGACCT
CGCGGGCAGCGTCGCCCTCGGGTTCTGATTCAAGAACGGTTGTGCCGGCGGCGGCAGTGCCTGGGTAGCT
CACGCGCTGCGTGATACGGGACTCAAGAATGGGCAGCTCGTACCCGGCCAGCGCCTCGGCAACCTCACCG
CCGATGCGCGTGCCTTTGATCGCCCGCGACACGACAAAGGCCGCTTGTAGCCTTCCATCCGTGACCTCAA
TGCGCTGCTTAACCAGCTCCACCAGGTCGGCGGTGGCCCATATGTCGTAAGGGCTTGGCTGCACCGGAAT
CAGCACGAAGTCGGCTGCCTTGATCGCGGACACAGCCAAGTCCGCCGCCTGGGGCGCTCCGTCGATCACT
ACGAAGTCGCGCCGGCCGATGGCCTTCACGTCGCGGTCAATCGTCGGGCGGTCGATGCCGACAACGGTTA
GCGGTTGATCTTCCCGCACGGCCGCCCAATCGCGGGCACTGCCCTGGGGATCGGAATCGACTAACAGAAC
ATCGGCCCCGGCGAGTTGCAGGGCGCGGGCTAGATGGGTTGCGATGGTCGTCTTGCCTGACCCGCCTTTC
TGGTTAAGTACAGCGATAACCTTCATGCGTTCCCCTTGCGTATTTGTTTATTTACTCATCGCATCATATA
CGCAGCGACCGCATGACGCAAGCTGTTTTACTCAAATACACATCACCTTTTTAGACGGCGGCGCTCGGTT
TCTTCAGCGGCCAAGCTGGCCGGCCAGGCCGCCAGCTTGGCATCAGACAAACCGGCCAGGATTTCATGCA
GCCGCACGGTTGAGACGTGCGCGGGCGGCTCGAACACGTACCCGGCCGCGATCATCTCCGCCTCGATCTC
TTCGGTAATGAAAAACGGTTCGTCCTGGCCGTCCTGGTGCGGTTTCATGCTTGTTCCTCTTGGCGTTCAT
TCTCGGCGGCCGCCAGGGCGTCGGCCTCGGTCAATGCGTCCTCACGGAAGGCACCGCGCCGCCTGGCCTC
GGTGGGCGTCACTTCCTCGCTGCGCTCAAGTGCGCGGTACAGGGTCGAGCGATGCACGCCAAGCAGTGCA
GCCGCCTCTTTCACGGTGCGGCCTTCCTGGTCGATCAGCTCGCGGGCGTGCGCGATCTGTGCCGGGGTGA
GGGTAGGGCGGGGGCCAAACTTCACGCCTCGGGCCTTGGCGGCCTCGCGCCCGCTCCGGGTGCGGTCGAT
GATTAGGGAACGCTCGAACTCGGCAATGCCGGCGAACACGGTCAACACCATGCGGCCGGCCGGCGTGGTG
GTGTCGGCCCACGGCTCTGCCAGGCTACGCAGGCCCGCGCCGGCCTCCTGGATGCGCTCGGCAATGTCCA
GTAGGTCGCGGGTGCTGCGGGCCAGGCGGTCTAGCCTGGTCACTGTCACAACGTCGCCAGGGCGTAGGTG
GTCAAGCATCCTGGCCAGCTCCGGGCGGTCGCGCCTGGTGCCGGTGATCTTCTCGGAAAACAGCTTGGTG
CAGCCGGCCGCGTGCAGTTCGGCCCGTTGGTTGGTCAAGTCCTGGTCGTCGGTGCTGACGCGGGCATAGC
CCAGCAGGCCAGCGGCGGCGCTCTTGTTCATGGCGTAATGTCTCCGGTTCTAGTCGCAAGTATTCTACTT
TATGCGACTAAAACACGCGACAAGAAAACGCCAGGAAAAGGGCAGGGCGGCAGCCTGTCGCGTAACTTAG
GACTTGTGCGACATGTCGTTTTCAGAAGACGGCTGCACTGAACGTCAGAAGCCGACTGCACTATAGCAGC
GGAGGGGTTGGATCAAAGTACTTTGATCCCGAGGGGAACCCTGTGGTTGGCATGCACATACAAATGGACG
AACGGATAAACCT
