>Addgene plasmid #68626 | pMpGWB235 | addgene partial sequence | sequence record 128840 | ccdB-Fwd 5'-GCATGATGACCACCGATATG-3'
GGGGAATATAAATGTCAGGCTCCCTTATACACAGCCAGCTCTGCAGGTCGACCATAGTGACTGGATATGT
TGTGTTTTACAGTATTATGTAGTCTGTTTTTTATGCAAAATCTAATTTAATATATTGATATTTATATCAT
TTTACGTTTCTCGTTCAGCTTTCTTGTACAAAGTGGTTGATAACAGCGCTTAGAGCTCGAATTTCCCCGA
TCGNTCAAACATTTGGCAATAAAGTTTCTTAAGATTGAATCCTG
