>Addgene plasmid #68626 | pMpGWB235 | addgene partial sequence | sequence record 135350 | GW-5 5'-AATCTCGCCGGATCCTAACT-3'
GCATAAAGTGTAAAGCCTGGGGTGCCTAATGCGGCCCCTCGAGGGGCCGCCATAGTGACTGGATATGTTG
TGTTTTACAGTATTATGTAGTCTGTTTTTTATGCAAAATCTAATTTAATATATTGATATTTATATCATTT
TACGTTTCTCGTTCAGCTTTTTTGTACAAACTTGTTGATAACTCTAGCTTGTGCCCCAGTTTGCTAGGGA
GGTCGCAGTATCTGGCCACAGCCACCTCGTGCTGCTCGACGTAGGTCTCTTTGTCGGCCTCCTTGATTCT
TTCCAGTCTGTGGTCCACATAGTAGACGCCGGGCATCTTGAGGTTCTTAGCGGGTTTCTTGGATCTGTAT
GTGGTCTTGAAGTTGCAGATCAGGTGGCCCCCGCCCACGAGCTTCAGGGCCATGTCGCTTCTGCCTTCCA
GGCCGCCGTCAGCGGGGTACAGCATCTCGGTGTTGGCCTCCCAGCCGAGTGTTTTCTTCTGCATCACAGG
GCCGTTGGATGGGAAGTTCACCCCTCTGATCTTGACGTTGTAGATGAGGCAGCCGTCCTGGAGGCTGGTG
TCCTGGGTAGCGGTCAGCACGCCCCCGTCTTCGTATGTGGTGACTCTCTCCCATGTGAAGCCCTCAGGGA
AGGACTGCTTAAAGAAGTCGGGGATGCCCTGGGTGTGGTTGATGAAGGTTCTGCTGCCGTACATGAAGCT
GGTAGCCAGGATGTCGAAGGCGAAGGGGAGAGGGCCGCCCTCGACCACCTTGATTCTCATGGTCTGG
